Addgene plasmid #120663: Smp_119130-Cd4-bio-His
Purpose: Expression of recombinant S. mansoni protein
Depositing lab: Gavin Wright. Depositing organization: Wellcome Sanger Institute. Publication: A library of cell-surface and secreted proteins from Schistosoma mansoni identifies early serological markers of infection. Cécile Crosnier, Anna V. Protasio, Gabriel Rinaldi, Shona Wilson, Matthew Berriman, Gavin J. Wright. bioRXiv 10.1101/593616.
Backbone
  Vector backbone: pTT3
  Backbone manufacturer: Yves Durocher, NRC
  Backbone size w/o insert (bp): 6686
  Vector type: Mammalian Expression
Growth in bacteria
  Bacterial resistance: Ampicillin, 100 μg/mL
  Growth temperature: 37°C
  Growth strain: DH5alpha
  Copy number: High Copy
Gene/Insert
  Gene/Insert name: Smp_119130
  Species: Schistosoma mansoni
  Insert size (bp): 718
  Entrez Gene: Smp_119130 (a.k.a. Smp_119130)
  Promoter: CMV
  Tag / fusion protein: ratCd4(d3+4)-bio-6His (C terminal on backbone)
  Cloning method: Restriction Enzyme; 5′ cloning site NotI (not destroyed); 3′ cloning site AscI (not destroyed)
Terms and licenses: Academic/Nonprofit Terms; Industry Terms: Not Available to Industry
How to cite: Smp_119130-Cd4-bio-His was a gift from Gavin Wright (Addgene plasmid # 120663 ; http://n2t.net/addgene:120663 ; RRID:Addgene_120663)
