[The description below was written by a language model from this plasmid's Addgene catalogue record and pLannotate feature annotations shown in this document.]
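Description:
Smp_119130-Cd4-bio-His is a mammalian expression plasmid built on the pTT3 backbone for producing a recombinant, secreted form of a Schistosoma mansoni protein. It is maintained in E. coli through a high-copy ColE1/pUC-type origin and an ampicillin resistance gene (β-lactamase). The backbone also carries an Epstein-Barr virus oriP fragment, which supports episomal retention and higher yields in transfected mammalian cells that express EBNA1. Short lac, tet and bla fragments detected near the bacterial origin appear to be backbone remnants with no stated function.

The expression cassette is driven by the CMV immediate-early enhancer and promoter. This is followed by adenovirus-derived leader and splice sequences and a chimeric intron fragment, which generally improve mRNA processing and expression; the antisense adenoviral terminal-protein hit in this region is most likely an annotation artefact of that leader sequence. A fragment matching a mouse immunoglobulin heavy chain signal sequence lies upstream of the insert, consistent with directing the product into the secretory pathway. The roughly 0.7 kb Smp_119130 insert, cloned between retained NotI and AscI sites, is matched by the automated annotation to the S. mansoni cercarial elastase, a protease that helps larvae penetrate host tissue. It is fused at its C terminus to rat Cd4 domains 3 and 4, followed according to the catalogue by a biotinylation sequence and a 6xHis tag, although these two short elements are not annotated in the feature table. A rabbit β-globin polyadenylation signal terminates the transcript.

The tags allow affinity purification through the His tag and capture on streptavidin-coated surfaces through biotin. The plasmid belongs to a library of schistosome cell-surface and secreted proteins used to identify early serological markers of infection.
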