Features (pLannotate 1.2.2; 19 found; start..end, strand, type, name):
      7..386     +  enhancer       CMV enhancer: human cytomegalovirus immediate early enhancer
    388..587     +  promoter       CMV promoter: human cytomegalovirus (CMV) immediate early promoter
    655..693     +  misc_feature   Ad SA (fragment): adenovirus major late transcript splice acceptor (Friedrich and Soriano, 1991)
    726..935     -  CDS            PTP (fragment): TERM_ADE02 - Experimental evidence at protein level: Swiss-Prot protein existence level 1. Protein covalently bound to the viral DNA that acts as a primer for viral genomic replication by DNA strand displacement. Assembles on the viral origin of replication in an initiation complex with viral polymerase, DBP, host NFIA and host POU2F1/OCT1. During initiation, the polymerase covalently couples the first dCTP with Ser- 580 of pTP. The terminal protein stimulates the template activity over 20 fold compared to protein-free templates. Neo-synthesized viral genomes are linked to two preterminal prot
    966..1055    +  intron         chimeric intron (fragment): chimera between introns from adenovirus and immunoglobulin heavy chain genes
   1074..1120    +  CDS            IgH signal sequence (fragment): signal sequence from the mouse immunoglobulin heavy chain variable region
   1194..1916    +  CDS            CERC_SCHMA (fragment): Experimental evidence at transcript level: Swiss-Prot protein existence level 2. This protease cleaves elastin and thus facilitates penetration of schistosome parasite larvae through elastin-rich tissue of the host. From Schistosoma mansoni (Blood fluke).
   1908..2477    +  CDS            Cd4 (fragment): CD4_RAT - Experimental evidence at protein level: Swiss-Prot protein existence level 1. Integral membrane glycoprotein that plays an essential role in the immune response and serves multiple functions in responses against both external and internal offenses. In T-cells, functions primarily as a coreceptor for MHC class II molecule:peptide complex. The antigens presented by class II peptides are derived from extracellular proteins while class I peptides are derived from cytosolic proteins. Interacts simultaneously with the T-cell receptor (TCR) and the MHC class II presented by antigen presenti
   2637..2692    +  polyA_signal   β-globin poly(A) signal: rabbit β-globin polyadenylation signal (Gil and Proudfoot, 1987)
   3206..4887    -  rep_origin     oriP (fragment): Epstein-Barr virus oriP replication origin (Yates et al., 2000)
   5014..5118    +  promoter       AmpR promoter: bla
   5119..5979    +  CDS            AmpR: β-lactamase; bla; confers resistance to ampicillin, carbenicillin, and related antibiotics
   6150..6738    +  rep_origin     ori: high-copy-number ColE1/pMB1/pBR322/pUC origin of replication
   6921..7013    +  CDS            lacI (fragment): lac repressor; lacI; The lac repressor binds to the lac operator to inhibit transcription in E. coli. This inhibition can be relieved by adding lactose or isopropyl-β-D-thiogalactopyranoside (IPTG).
   7026..7047    +  protein_bind   CAP binding site: CAP binding activates transcription in the presence of cAMP. E. coli catabolite activator protein
   7062..7092    +  promoter       lac promoter: promoter for the E. coli lac operon
   7100..7116    +  protein_bind   lac operator: The lac repressor binds to the lac operator to inhibit transcription in E. coli. This inhibition can be relieved by adding lactose or isopropyl-β-D-thiogalactopyranoside (IPTG). lac repressor encoded by lacI
   7186..7202    +  promoter       tet promoter (fragment): E. coli promoter for tetracycline efflux protein gene
   7212..7237    -  CDS            bla(M) (fragment): β-lactamase lacking the signal sequence; bla(M); allows cytosolic expression of β-lactamase
>Addgene plasmid #120663 | Smp_119130-Cd4-bio-His | addgene full sequence | sequence record 234497 | Addgene NGS Result
CATGTTGACATTGATTATTGACTAGTTATTAATAGTAATCAATTACGGGGTCATTAGTTCATAGCCCATA
TATGGAGTTCCGCGTTACATAACTTACGGTAAATGGCCCGCCTGGCTGACCGCCCAACGACCCCCGCCCA
TTGACGTCAATAATGACGTATGTTCCCATAGTAACGCCAATAGGGACTTTCCATTGACGTCAATGGGTGG
AGTATTTACGGTAAACTGCCCACTTGGCAGTACATCAAGTGTATCATATGCCAAGTCCGCCCCCTATTGA
CGTCAATGACGGTAAATGGCCCGCCTGGCATTATGCCCAGTACATGACCTTACGGGACTTTCCTACTTGG
CAGTACATCTACGTATTAGTCATCGCTATTACCATGGTGATGCGGTTTTGGCAGTACACCAATGGGCGTG
GATAGCGGTTTGACTCACGGGGATTTCCAAGTCTCCACCCCATTGACGTCAATGGGAGTTTGTTTTGGCA
CCAAAATCAACGGGACTTTCCAAAATGTCGTAATAACCCCGCCCCGTTGACGCAAATGGGCGGTAGGCGT
GTACGGTGGGAGGTCTATATAAGCAGAGCTCGTTTAGTGAACCGTCAGATCCTCACTCTCTTCCGCATCG
CTGTCTGCGAGGGCCAGCTGTTGGGCTCGCGGTTGAGGACAAACTCTTCGCGGTCTTTCCAGTACTCTTG
GATCGGAAACCCGTCGGCCTCCGAACGGTACTCCGCCACCGAGGGACCTGAGCGAGTCCGCATCGACCGG
ATCGGAAAACCTCTCGAGAAAGGCGTCTAACCAGTCACAGTCGCAAGGTAGGCTGAGCACCGTGGCGGGC
GGCAGCGGGTGGCGGTCGGGGTTGTTTCTGGCGGAGGTGCTGCTGATGATGTAATTAAAGTAGGCGGTCT
TGAGACGGCGGATGGTCGAGGTGAGGTGTGGCAGGCTTGAGATCCAGCTGTTGGGGTGAGTACTCCCTCT
CAAAAGCGGGCATTACTTCTGCGCTAAGATTGTCAGTTTCCAAAAACGAGGAGGATTTGATATTCACCTG
GCCCGATCTGGCCATACACTTGAGTGACAATGACATCCACTTTGCCTTTCTCTCCACAGGTGTCCACTCC
CAGGTCCAAGTTTGCCACCATGGAGTTTCAGACCCAGGTACTCATGTCCCTGCTGCTCTGCATGTCTGGT
GCGGCCGCCTGGCTGATCAGATCTGGCGAGCCCGTGCAGCACCGGACCGAGTTCCCTTTTATCGCCTTCC
TGACCACCGAGCGGACCATGTGCACCGGCAGCCTGGTGTCCACCAGAGCCGTGCTGACAGCCGGCCACTG
CGTGTGCAGCCCCCTGCCCGTGATCCGGGTGTCCTTTCTGACCCTGCGGAACGGCGACCAGCAGGGCATC
CACCACCAGCCCAGCGGAGTGAAGGTGGCCCCTGGCTACATGCCCAGCTGCATGAGCGCCAGACAGCGGA
GGCCTATCGCCCAGACCCTGAGCGGCTTCGATATCGCCATCGTGATGCTGGCCCAGATGGTCAACCTGCA
GAGCGGCATCACCGTGATCAGCCTGCCCCAGGCCAGCGACATCCCTACCCCTGGCACCGGCGTGTTCATC
GTGGGCTACGGCCGGGACGACAACGACCGGGACCCCAGCAGAAAGAACGGCGGCATCCTGAAGAAGGGCA
GAGCCACCATCATGGAATGCCGGCACGCCACCAACGGCAACCCCATCTGTGTGAAGGCCGGCCAGAACTT
CGGCCAGCTGCCTGCCCCTGGCGATTCTGGCGGACCTCTGCTGCCTAGCCCTCAGGGCCCTGTGCTGGGA
GTGGTGTCTCACGGCGTGACCCTGCCCAACCTGCCCGACATCATCGTGGAATACGCCAGCGTGGCCCGGA
TGCTGGACTTCGTGCGGAGCAACATTGGCGCGCCGTCGACCTCCATCACGGCCTATAAGAGTGAGGGGGA
GTCAGCGGAGTTCTCCTTCCCACTCAACCTTGGAGAGGAAAGCCTGCAGGGAGAGTTGAGATGGAAGGCA
GAGAAGGCTCCTTCTTCCCAGTCCTGGATCACCTTCTCCCTAAAGAACCAAAAGGTGTCTGTGCAGAAGT
CTACTAGCAACCCCAAGTTCCAGCTGTCCGAAACGCTCCCACTCACCCTTCAGATACCCCAGGTCTCCCT
TCAGTTTGCTGGTTCTGGCAACCTGACCCTGACTCTGGACAGAGGGATACTGTATCAGGAAGTGAACCTG
GTGGTGATGAAAGTGACTCAGCCCGACAGCAACACTTTGACCTGTGAGGTGATGGGACCCACCTCACCCA
AGATGAGACTGATCTTGAAGCAGGAGAATCAGGAGGCCAGGGTCTCCAGGCAGGAGAAAGTGATTCAAGT
GCAGGCCCCTGAAGCAGGGGTGTGGCAATGTCTACTGAGTGAAGGTGAAGAGGTCAAGATGGACTCCAAG
ATCCAGGTTTTATCCAAAGGGTTGAATTCCGGCAGCCTGCACCACATCCTGGACGCCCAGAAGATGCTGT
GGAACCACAGGGACAGGAACCTGCCTCCTCTGGCCCCTCTGGGCCCCCACCACCATCACCACCATTGAGT
CTAGACACGTGATTAATTAAGGATCCCCCGACCTCGACCTCTGGCTAATAAAGGAAATTTATTTTCATTG
CAATAGTGTGTTGGAATTTTTTGTGTCTCTCACTCGGAAGGACATATGGGAGGGCAAATCATTTGGTCGA
GATCCCTCGGAGATCTCTAGCTAGAGGATCGATCCCCGCCCCGGACGAACTAAACCTGACTACGACATCT
CTGCCCCTTCTTCGCGGGGCAGTGCATGTAATCCCTTCAGTTGGTTGGTACAACTTGCCAACTGGGCCCT
GTTCCACATGTGACACGGGGGGGGACCAAACACAAAGGGGTTCTCTGACTGTAGTTGACATCCTTATAAA
TGGATGTGCACATTTGCCAACACTGAGTGGCTTTCATCCTGGAGCAGACTTTGCAGTCTGTGGACTGCAA
CACAACATTGCCTTTATGTGTAACTCTTGGCTGAAGCTCTTACACCAATGCTGGGGGACATGTACCTCCC
AGGGGCCCAGGAAGACTACGGGAGGCTACACCAACGTCAATCAGAGGGGCCTGTGTAGCTACCGATAAGC
GGACCCTCAAGAGGGCATTAGCAATAGTGTTTATAAGGCCCCCTTGTTAACCCTAAACGGGTAGCATATG
CTTCCCGGGTAGTAGTATATACTATCCAGACTAACCCTAATTCAATAGCATATGTTACCCAACGGGAAGC
ATATGCTATCGAATTAGGGTTAGTAAAAGGGTCCTAAGGAACAGCGATATCTCCCACCCCATGAGCTGTC
ACGGTTTTATTTACATGGGGTCAGGATTCCACGAGGGTAGTGAACCATTTTAGTCACAAGGGCAGTGGCT
GAAGATCAAGGAGCGGGCAGTGAACTCTCCTGAATCTTCGCCTGCTTCTTCATTCTCCTTCGTTTAGCTA
ATAGAATAACTGCTGAGTTGTGAACAGTAAGGTGTATGTGAGGTGCTCGAAAACAAGGTTTCAGGTGACG
CCCCCAGAATAAAATTTGGACGGGGGGTTCAGTGGTGGCATTGTGCTATGACACCAATATAACCCTCACA
AACCCCTTGGGCAATAAATACTAGTGTAGGAATGAAACATTCTGAATATCTTTAACAATAGAAATCCATG
GGGTGGGGACAAGCCGTAAAGACTGGATGTCCATCTCACACGAATTTATGGCTATGGGCAACACATAATC
CTAGTGCAATATGATACTGGGGTTATTAAGATGTGTCCCAGGCAGGGACCAAGACAGGTGAACCATGTTG
TTACACTCTATTTGTAACAAGGGGAAAGAGAGTGGACGCCGACAGCAGCGGACTCCACTGGTTGTCTCTA
ACACCCCCGAAAATTAAACGGGGCTCCACGCCAATGGGGCCCATAAACAAAGACAAGTGGCCACTCTTTT
TTTTGAAATTGTGGAGTGGGGGCACGCGTCAGCCCCCACACGCCGCCCTGCGGTTTTGGACTGTAAAATA
AGGGTGTAATAACTTGGCTGATTGTAACCCCGCTAACCACTGCGGTCAAACCACTTGCCCACAAAACCAC
TAATGGCACCCCGGGGAATACCTGCATAAGTAGGTGGGCGGGCCAAGATAGGGGCGCGATTGCTGCGATC
TGGAGGACAAATTACACACACTTGCGCCTGAGCGCCAAGCACAGGGTTGTTGGTCCTCATATTCACGAGG
TCGCTGAGAGCACGGTGGGCTAATGTTGCCATGGGTAGCATATACTACCCAAATATCTGGATAGCATATG
CTATCCTAATCTATATCTGGGTAGCATAGGCTATCCTAATCTATATCTGGGTAGCATATGCTATCCTAAT
CTATATCTGGGTAGTATATGCTATCCTAATTTATATCTGGGTAGCATAGGCTATCCTAATCTATATCTGG
GTAGCATATGCTATCCTAATCTATATCTGGGTAGTATATGCTATCCTAATCTGTATCCGGGTAGCATATG
CTATCCTAATAGAGATTAGGGTAGTATATGCTATCCTAATTTATATCTGGGTAGCATATACTACCCAAAT
ATCTGGATAGCATATGCTATCCTAATCTATATCTGGGTAGCATATGCTATCCTAATCTATATCTGGGTAG
CATAGGCTATCCTAATCTATATCTGGGTAGCATATGCTATCCTAATCTATATCTGGGTAGTATATGCTAT
CCTAATTTATATCTGGGTAGCATAGGCTATCCTAATCTATATCTGGGTAGCATATGCTATCCTAATCTAT
ATCTGGGTAGTATATGCTATCCTAATCTGTATCCGGGTAGCATATGCTATCCTCATGATAAGCTGTCAAA
CATGAGAATTTTCTTGAAGACGAAAGGGCCTCGTGATACGCCTATTTTTATAGGTTAATGTCATGATAAT
AATGGTTTCTTAGACGTCAGGTGGCACTTTTCGGGGAAATGTGCGCGGAACCCCTATTTGTTTATTTTTC
TAAATACATTCAAATATGTATCCGCTCATGAGACAATAACCCTGATAAATGCTTCAATAATATTGAAAAA
GGAAGAGTATGAGTATTCAACATTTCCGTGTCGCCCTTATTCCCTTTTTTGCGGCATTTTGCCTTCCTGT
TTTTGCTCACCCAGAAACGCTGGTGAAAGTAAAAGATGCTGAAGATCAGTTGGGTGCACGAGTGGGTTAC
ATCGAACTGGATCTCAACAGCGGTAAGATCCTTGAGAGTTTTCGCCCCGAAGAACGTTTTCCAATGATGA
GCACTTTTAAAGTTCTGCTATGTGGCGCGGTATTATCCCGTGTTGACGCCGGGCAAGAGCAACTCGGTCG
CCGCATACACTATTCTCAGAATGACTTGGTTGAGTACTCACCAGTCACAGAAAAGCATCTTACGGATGGC
ATGACAGTAAGAGAATTATGCAGTGCTGCCATAACCATGAGTGATAACACTGCGGCCAACTTACTTCTGA
CAACGATCGGAGGACCGAAGGAGCTAACCGCTTTTTTGCACAACATGGGGGATCATGTAACTCGCCTTGA
TCGTTGGGAACCGGAGCTGAATGAAGCCATACCAAACGACGAGCGTGACACCACGATGCCTGCAGCAATG
GCAACAACGTTGCGCAAACTATTAACTGGCGAACTACTTACTCTAGCTTCCCGGCAACAATTAATAGACT
GGATGGAGGCGGATAAAGTTGCAGGACCACTTCTGCGCTCGGCCCTTCCGGCTGGCTGGTTTATTGCTGA
TAAATCTGGAGCCGGTGAGCGTGGGTCTCGCGGTATCATTGCAGCACTGGGGCCAGATGGTAAGCCCTCC
CGTATCGTAGTTATCTACACGACGGGGAGTCAGGCAACTATGGATGAACGAAATAGACAGATCGCTGAGA
TAGGTGCCTCACTGATTAAGCATTGGTAACTGTCAGACCAAGTTTACTCATATATACTTTAGATTGATTT
AAAACTTCATTTTTAATTTAAAAGGATCTAGGTGAAGATCCTTTTTGATAATCTCATGACCAAAATCCCT
TAACGTGAGTTTTCGTTCCACTGAGCGTCAGACCCCGTAGAAAAGATCAAAGGATCTTCTTGAGATCCTT
TTTTTCTGCGCGTAATCTGCTGCTTGCAAACAAAAAAACCACCGCTACCAGCGGTGGTTTGTTTGCCGGA
TCAAGAGCTACCAACTCTTTTTCCGAAGGTAACTGGCTTCAGCAGAGCGCAGATACCAAATACTGTTCTT
CTAGTGTAGCCGTAGTTAGGCCACCACTTCAAGAACTCTGTAGCACCGCCTACATACCTCGCTCTGCTAA
TCCTGTTACCAGTGGCTGCTGCCAGTGGCGATAAGTCGTGTCTTACCGGGTTGGACTCAAGACGATAGTT
ACCGGATAAGGCGCAGCGGTCGGGCTGAACGGGGGGTTCGTGCACACAGCCCAGCTTGGAGCGAACGACC
TACACCGAACTGAGATACCTACAGCGTGAGCTATGAGAAAGCGCCACGCTTCCCGAAGGGAGAAAGGCGG
ACAGGTATCCGGTAAGCGGCAGGGTCGGAACAGGAGAGCGCACGAGGGAGCTTCCAGGGGGAAACGCCTG
GTATCTTTATAGTCCTGTCGGGTTTCGCCACCTCTGACTTGAGCGTCGATTTTTGTGATGCTCGTCAGGG
GGGCGGAGCCTATGGAAAAACGCCAGCAACGCGGCCTTTTTACGGTTCCTGGCCTTTTGCTGGCCTTTTG
CTCACATGTTCTTTCCTGCGTTATCCCCTGATTCTGTGGATAACCGTATTACCGCCTTTGAGTGAGCTGA
TACCGCTCGCCGCAGCCGAACGACCGAGCGCAGCGAGTCAGTGAGCGAGGAAGCGGAAGAGCGCCCAATA
CGCAAACCGCCTCTCCCCGCGCGTTGGCCGATTCATTAATGCAGCTGGCACGACAGGTTTCCCGACTGGA
AAGCGGGCAGTGAGCGCAACGCAATTAATGTGAGTTAGCTCACTCATTAGGCACCCCAGGCTTTACACTT
TATGCTTCCGGCTCGTATGTTGTGTGGAATTGTGAGCGGATAACAATTTCACACAGGAAACAGCTATGAC
CATGATTACGCCAAGCTCTAGCTAGAGGTCGACCAATTCTCATGTTTGACAGCTTATCATCGCAGATCCG
GGCAACGTTGTTGCCATTGCTGCAGGCGCAGAACTGGTAGGTATGGAAGATCTATACATTGAATCAATAT
TGGCAATTAGCCATATTAGTCATTGGTTATATAGCATAAATCAATATTGGCTATTGGCCATTGCATACGT
TGTATCTATATCATAATATGTACATTTATATTGGCTCATGTCCAATATGACCGC
